Addgene plasmid #167192: pLenti-3xFLAG-Puro PAK5 M173I
Purpose: puromycin resistant lentiviral vector for expression of PAK5 M173I
Depositing lab: Christin Burd. Depositing organization: Ohio State University. Publication: Melanoma-associated mutants within the serine-rich domain of PAK5 direct kinase activity to mitogenic pathways. LaPak KM, Vroom DC, Garg AA, Guan X, Hays JL, Song JW, Burd CE. Oncotarget. 2018 May 22;9(39):25386-25401. doi: 10.18632/oncotarget.25356. eCollection 2018 May 22. PubMed 29875996.
Backbone
  Vector backbone: p-Lenti-puro
  Vector type: Mammalian Expression, Lentiviral
  Selectable markers: Puromycin
Growth in bacteria
  Bacterial resistance: Ampicillin, 100 μg/mL
  Growth temperature: 37°C
  Growth strain: NEB Stable
  Copy number: High Copy
Gene/Insert
  Gene/Insert name: PAK5 M173I (alt name: PAK7 M173I)
  Species: H. sapiens (human)
  Promoter: UBC
  Cloning method: Gibson Cloning
  Sequencing primers: 5′ GTAAATTGTCCGCTAAATTCTGGCCGTT; 3′ CACACCGGCCTTATTCCAAGCG
Resource information
  A portion of this plasmid was derived from a plasmid made by: pDEST-PAK5 was kindly provided by Dr. J. Brognard
Terms and licenses: Academic/Nonprofit Terms; Industry Terms: Not Available to Industry
How to cite: pLenti-3xFLAG-Puro PAK5 M173I was a gift from Christin Burd (Addgene plasmid # 167192 ; http://n2t.net/addgene:167192 ; RRID:Addgene_167192)
