[The description below was written by a language model from this plasmid's Addgene catalogue record and pLannotate feature annotations shown in this document.]
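Description:
pLenti-3xFLAG-Puro PAK5 M173I is an HIV-1-based lentiviral vector for mammalian expression, built on the p-Lenti-puro backbone (about 13.4 kb). It is used to express a point mutant of the human serine/threonine kinase PAK5 (also called PAK7). It is propagated in E. coli through a high-copy ColE1/pUC-type origin with ampicillin selection, and an f1 origin is also present. The viral region has a truncated 5' LTR, the Ψ packaging signal with an adjoining gag fragment, the RRE for Rev-dependent nuclear export, the cPPT/CTS, and a ΔU3 self-inactivating 3' LTR followed by a bGH polyadenylation signal. With this layout the genome can be packaged when helper functions are supplied in trans, while the integrated provirus lacks LTR promoter activity.

Between the LTRs, the human ubiquitin C (UbC) promoter drives a single bicistronic transcript. An N-terminal 3xFLAG tag sits directly upstream of the PAK5 M173I coding sequence. This is followed by an EMCV IRES and the puromycin N-acetyltransferase gene, so puromycin resistance is tied to expression of the tagged kinase. A WPRE downstream enhances transcript expression. The annotation also detects an EM7-driven BleoR cassette in reverse orientation just upstream of the UbC promoter. Outside the viral region it finds an SV40 promoter with a hygromycin-resistance fragment. The record lists only puromycin as the selectable marker, so these may be backbone remnants.

The associated publication concerns melanoma-associated mutants in the serine-rich domain of PAK5. The construct is suited to stable transduction, puromycin selection, and FLAG-based detection or pulldown of the M173I variant in studies of its kinase signalling.
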