Features (pLannotate 1.2.2; 32 found; start..end, strand, type, name):
    377..634     +  LTR            5' LTR (truncated): truncated 5' long terminal repeat (LTR) from HIV-1
    681..806     +  misc_feature   HIV-1 Ψ: packaging signal of human immunodeficiency virus type 1
    790..1128    +  CDS            HIV-1 gag (fragment): gag protein from human immunodeficiency virus 1; gag
   1303..1536    +  misc_feature   RRE: The Rev response element (RRE) of HIV-1 allows for Rev-dependent mRNA export from the nucleus to the cytoplasm.
   1913..2013    +  CDS            Rev (fragment): human immunodeficiency virus 1 (HIV-1) Rev protein; rev; enhances nuclear export of unspliced and incompletely spliced viral mRNAs
   2063..2180    +  misc_feature   cPPT/CTS: central polypurine tract and central termination sequence of HIV-1
   2245..2619    -  CDS            BleoR: antibiotic-binding protein; Sh ble from Streptoalloteichus hindustanus; confers resistance to bleomycin, phleomycin, and Zeocin™
   2639..2686    -  promoter       EM7 promoter: synthetic bacterial promoter&nbsp
   2712..3867    +  promoter       UbC promoter: human ubiquitin C promoter
   3883..3948    +  CDS            3xFLAG: three tandem FLAG® epitope tags, followed by an enterokinase cleavage site
   3955..6111    +  CDS            PAK5: PAK5_HUMAN - Also known as KIAA1264, PAK7. Experimental evidence at protein level: Swiss-Prot protein existence level 1. Serine/threonine protein kinase that plays a role in a variety of different signaling pathways including cytoskeleton regulation, cell migration, proliferation or cell survival. Activation by various effectors including growth factor receptors or active CDC42 and RAC1 results in a conformational change and a subsequent autophosphorylation on several serine and/or threonine residues. Phosphorylates the proto-oncogene RAF1 and stimulates its kinase activity. Promotes cell surv
   6174..6757    +  misc_feature   IRES2: internal ribosome entry site (IRES) of the encephalomyocarditis virus (EMCV)
   6756..7352    +  CDS            PuroR: puromycin N-acetyltransferase; pac from Streptomyces alboniger; confers resistance to puromycin
   7368..7956    +  misc_feature   WPRE: woodchuck hepatitis virus posttranscriptional regulatory element
   7973..8161    +  CDS            nef (fragment): NEF_HV1Z2 - Experimental evidence at protein level: Swiss-Prot protein existence level 1. Extracellular Nef protein targets CD4(+) T-lymphocytes for apoptosis by interacting with CXCR4 surface receptors. From Human immunodeficiency virus type 1 group M subtype D (isolate Z2/CDC-Z34) (HIV-1).
   8163..8396    +  LTR            3' LTR (ΔU3): self-inactivating 3' long terminal repeat (LTR) from HIV-1
   8503..8727    +  polyA_signal   bGH poly(A) signal: bovine growth hormone polyadenylation signal
   8731..8752    +  promoter       SV40 promoter (fragment): SV40 enhancer and early promoter
   8773..9201    +  rep_origin     f1 ori (sequence partly withheld): f1 bacteriophage origin of replication; arrow indicates direction of (+) strand synthesis
   9215..9544    +  promoter       SV40 promoter: SV40 enhancer and early promoter
   9593..10622   +  CDS            HygR (fragment): aminoglycoside phosphotransferase from E. coli; aph(4)-Ia; confers resistance to hygromycin
  10632..10757   +  CDS            ble (fragment): BLE_KLEPN - Experimental evidence at protein level: Swiss-Prot protein existence level 1. Binding protein with a strong affinity to the bleomycin family of antibiotics. Binds to CL990; an antimitotic-antibiotic compound. From Klebsiella pneumoniae.
  10752..10873   +  polyA_signal   SV40 poly(A) signal: SV40 polyadenylation signal
  10944..10966   -  protein_bind   lac operator (fragment): The lac repressor binds to the lac operator to inhibit transcription in E. coli. This inhibition can be relieved by adding lactose or isopropyl-β-D-thiogalactopyranoside (IPTG). lac repressor encoded by lacI
  10970..11000   -  promoter       lac promoter: promoter for the E. coli lac operon
  11015..11036   -  protein_bind   CAP binding site: CAP binding activates transcription in the presence of cAMP. E. coli catabolite activator protein
  11049..11141   -  CDS            lacI (fragment): lac repressor; lacI; The lac repressor binds to the lac operator to inhibit transcription in E. coli. This inhibition can be relieved by adding lactose or isopropyl-β-D-thiogalactopyranoside (IPTG).
  11324..11912   -  rep_origin     ori: high-copy-number ColE1/pMB1/pBR322/pUC origin of replication
  12083..12943   -  CDS            AmpR: β-lactamase; bla; confers resistance to ampicillin, carbenicillin, and related antibiotics
  12944..13048   -  promoter       AmpR promoter: bla
  13096..13230   +  polyA_signal   SV40 poly(A) signal: SV40 polyadenylation signal
  13397..329     +  CDS            nef (fragment) (across the origin): NEF_HV1BR - Experimental evidence at protein level: Swiss-Prot protein existence level 1. Extracellular Nef protein targets CD4(+) T-lymphocytes for apoptosis by interacting with CXCR4 surface receptors (PubMed:14990729). From Human immunodeficiency virus type 1 group M subtype B (isolate BRU/LAI) (HIV-1).
>Addgene plasmid #167192 | pLenti-3xFLAG-Puro PAK5 M173I | addgene full sequence | sequence record 333881 | Addgene NGS Result
TGGAAGGGCTAATTCACTCCCAAAGAAGACAAGATATCCTTGATCTGTGGATCTACCACACACAAGGCTA
CTTCCCTGATTAGCAGAACTACACACCAGGGCCAGGGGTCAGATATCCACTGACCTTTGGATGGTGCTAC
AAGCTAGTACCAGTTGAGCCAGATAAGGTAGAAGAGGCCAATAAAGGAGAGAACACCAGCTTGTTACACC
CTGTGAGCCTGCATGGGATGGATGACCCGGAGAGAGAAGTGTTAGAGTGGAGGTTTGACAGCCGCCTAGC
ATTTCATCACGTGGCCCGAGAGCTGCATCCGGAGTACTTCAAGAACTGCTGATATCGAGCTTGCTACAAG
GGACTTTCCGCTGGGGACTTTCCAGGGAGGCGTGGCCTGGGCGGGACTGGGGAGTGGCGAGCCCTCAGAT
CCTGCATATAAGCAGCTGCTTTTTGCCTGTACTGGGTCTCTCTGGTTAGACCAGATCTGAGCCTGGGAGC
TCTCTGGCTAACTAGGGAACCCACTGCTTAAGCCTCAATAAAGCTTGCCTTGAGTGCTTCAAGTAGTGTG
TGCCCGTCTGTTGTGTGACTCTGGTAACTAGAGATCCCTCAGACCCTTTTAGTCAGTGTGGAAAATCTCT
AGCAGTGGCGCCCGAACAGGGACTTGAAAGCGAAAGGGAAACCAGAGGAGCTCTCTCGACGCAGGACTCG
GCTTGCTGAAGCGCGCACGGCAAGAGGCGAGGGGCGGCGACTGGTGAGTACGCCAAAAATTTTGACTAGC
GGAGGCTAGAAGGAGAGAGATGGGTGCGAGAGCGTCAGTATTAAGCGGGGGAGAATTAGATCGCGATGGG
AAAAAATTCGGTTAAGGCCAGGGGGAAAGAAAAAATATAAATTAAAACATATAGTATGGGCAAGCAGGGA
GCTAGAACGATTCGCAGTTAATCCTGGCCTGTTAGAAACATCAGAAGGCTGTAGACAAATACTGGGACAG
CTACAACCATCCCTTCAGACAGGATCAGAAGAACTTAGATCATTATATAATACAGTAGCAACCCTCTATT
GTGTGCATCAAAGGATAGAGATAAAAGACACCAAGGAAGCTTTAGACAAGATAGAGGAAGAGCAAAACAA
AAGTAAGACCACCGCACAGCAAGCGGCCGGCCGCTGATCTTCAGACCTGGAGGAGGAGATATGAGGGACA
ATTGGAGAAGTGAATTATATAAATATAAAGTAGTAAAAATTGAACCATTAGGAGTAGCACCCACCAAGGC
AAAGAGAAGAGTGGTGCAGAGAGAAAAAAGAGCAGTGGGAATAGGAGCTTTGTTCCTTGGGTTCTTGGGA
GCAGCAGGAAGCACTATGGGCGCAGCGTCAATGACGCTGACGGTACAGGCCAGACAATTATTGTCTGGTA
TAGTGCAGCAGCAGAACAATTTGCTGAGGGCTATTGAGGCGCAACAGCATCTGTTGCAACTCACAGTCTG
GGGCATCAAGCAGCTCCAGGCAAGAATCCTGGCTGTGGAAAGATACCTAAAGGATCAACAGCTCCTGGGG
ATTTGGGGTTGCTCTGGAAAACTCATTTGCACCACTGCTGTGCCTTGGAATGCTAGTTGGAGTAATAAAT
CTCTGGAACAGATTTGGAATCACACGACCTGGATGGAGTGGGACAGAGAAATTAACAATTACACAAGCTT
AATACACTCCTTAATTGAAGAATCGCAAAACCAGCAAGAAAAGAATGAACAAGAATTATTGGAATTAGAT
AAATGGGCAAGTTTGTGGAATTGGTTTAACATAACAAATTGGCTGTGGTATATAAAATTATTCATAATGA
TAGTAGGAGGCTTGGTAGGTTTAAGAATAGTTTTTGCTGTACTTTCTATAGTGAATAGAGTTAGGCAGGG
ATATTCACCATTATCGTTTCAGACCCACCTCCCAACCCCGAGGGGACCCGACAGGCCCGAAGGAATAGAA
GAAGAAGGTGGAGAGAGAGACAGAGACAGATCCATTCGATTAGTGAACGGATCGGCACTGCGTGCGCCAA
TTCTGCAGACAAATGGCAGTATTCATCCACAATTTTAAAAGAAAAGGGGGGATTGGGGGGTACAGTGCAG
GGGAAAGAATAGTAGACATAATAGCAACAGACATACAAACTAAAGAATTACAAAAACAAATTACAAAAAT
TCAAAATTTTCGGGTTTATTACAGGGACAGCAGAGATCCAGTTTGGTTAGTACCGGGCCCGCTCTAGTCC
GGAATCAGTCCTGCTCCTCGGCCACGAAGTGCACGCAGTTGCCGGCCGGGTCGCGCAGGGCGAACTCCCG
CCCCCACGGCTGCTCGCCGATCTCGGTCATGGCCGGCCCGGAGGCGTCCCGGAAGTTCGTGGACACGACC
TCCGACCACTCGGCGTACAGCTCGTCCAGGCCGCGCACCCACACCCAGGCCAGGGTGTTGTCCGGCACCA
CCTGGTCCTGGACCGCGCTGATGAACAGGGTCACGTCGTCCCGGACCACACCGGCGAAGTCGTCCTCCAC
GAAGTCCCGGGAGAACCCGAGCCGGTCGGTCCAGAACTCGACCGCTCCGGCGACGTCGCGCGCGGTGAGC
ACCGGAACGGCACTGGTCAACTTGGCCATGGTGGCCCTCCTATAGTGAGTCGTATTATACTATGCCGATA
TACTATGCCGATGATTAATTGTCAACACGTGCTGCAGGTCCGAGGTTCTAGGCTGCCACGTCAGACGAAG
GGCGCAGCGAGCGTCCTGATCCTTCCGCCCGGACGCTCAGGACAGCGGCCCGCTGCTCATAAGACTCGGC
CTTAGAACCCCAGTATCAGCAGAAGGACATTTTAGGACGGGACTTGGGTGACTCTAGGGCACTGGTTTTC
TTTCCAGAGAGCGGAACAGGCGAGGAAAAGTAGTCCCTTCTCGGCGATTCTGCGGAGGGATCTCCGTGGG
GCGGTGAACGCCGATGATTATATAAGGACGCGCCGGGTGTGGCACAGCTAGTTCCGTCGCAGCCGGGATT
TGGGTCGCGGTTCTTGTTTGTGGATCGCTGTGATCGTCACTTGGTGAGTAGCGGGCTGCTGGGCTGGCCG
GGGCTTTCGTGGCCGCCGGGCCGCTCGGTGGGACGGAAGCGTGTGGAGAGACCGCCAAGGGCTGTAGTCT
GGGTCCGCGAGCAAGGTTGCCCTGAACTGGGGGTTGGGGGGAGCGCAGCAAAATGGCGGCTGTTCCCGAG
TCTTGAATGGAAGACGCTTGTGAGGCGGGCTGTGAGGTCGTTGAAACAAGGTGGGGGGCATGGTGGGCGG
CAAGAACCCAAGGTCTTGAGGCCTTCGCTAATGCGGGAAAGCTCTTATTCGGGTGAGATGGGCTGGGGCA
CCATCTGGGGACCCTGACGTGAAGTTTGTCACTGACTGGAGAACTCGGTTTGTCGTCTGTTGCGGGGGCG
GCAGTTATGGCGGTGCCGTTGGGCAGTGCACCCGTACCTTTGGGAGCGCGCGCCCTCGTCGTGTCGTGAC
GTCACCCGTTCTGTTGGCTTATAATGCAGGGTGGGGCCACCTGCCGGTAGGTGTGCGGTAGGCTTTTCTC
CGTCGCAGGACGCAGGGTTCGGGCCTAGGGTAGGCTCTCCTGAATCGACAGGCGCCGGACCTCTGGTGAG
GGGAGGGATAAGTGAGGCGTCAGTTTCTTTGGTCGGTTTTATGTACCTATCTTCTTAAGTAGCTGAAGCT
CCGGTTTTGAACTATGCGCTCGGGGTTGGCGAGTGTGTTTTGTGAAGTTTTTTAGGCACCTTTTGAAATG
TAATCATTTGGGTCAATATGTAATTTTCAGTGTTAGACTAGTAAATTGTCCGCTAAATTCTGGCCGTTTT
TGGCTTTTTTGTTAGACGCTAGCGGATCCATGGACTACAAAGACCATGACGGTGATTATAAAGATCATGA
TATCGATTACAAGGATGACGATGACAAGCTAGCGATGTTTGGGAAGAAAAAGAAAAAGATTGAAATATCT
GGCCCGTCCAACTTTGAACACAGGGTTCATACTGGGTTTGATCCACAAGAGCAGAAGTTTACCGGCCTTC
CCCAGCAGTGGCACAGCCTGTTAGCAGATACGGCCAACAGGCCAAAGCCTATGGTGGACCCTTCATGCAT
CACACCCATCCAGCTGGCTCCTATGAAGACAATCGTTAGAGGAAACAAACCCTGCAAGGAAACCTCCATC
AACGGCCTGCTAGAGGATTTTGACAACATCTCGGTGACTCGCTCCAACTCCCTAAGGAAAGAAAGCCCAC
CCACCCCAGATCAGGGAGCCTCCAGCCACGGTCCAGGCCACGCGGAAGAAAATGGCTTCATCACCTTCTC
CCAGTATTCCAGCGAATCCGATACTACTGCTGACTACACGACCGAAAAGTACAGGGAGAAGAGTCTCTAT
GGAGATGATCTGGATCCGTATTATAGAGGCAGCCACGCAGCCAAGCAAAATGGGCACGTAATCAAAATGA
AGCACGGGGAGGCCTACTATTCTGAGGTGAAGCCTTTGAAATCCGATTTTGCCAGATTTTCTGCCGATTA
TCACTCACATTTGGACTCACTGAGCAAACCAAGTGAATACAGTGACCTCAAGTGGGAGTATCAGAGAGCC
TCGAGTAGCTCCCCTCTGGATTATTCATTCCAATTCACACCTTCTAGAACTGCAGGGACCAGCGGGTGCT
CCAAGGAGAGCCTGGCGTACAGTGAAAGTGAATGGGGACCCAGCCTGGATGACTATGACAGGAGGCCAAA
GTCTTCGTACCTGAATCAGACAAGCCCTCAGCCCACCATGCGGCAGAGGTCCAGGTCAGGCTCGGGACTC
CAGGAACCGATGATGCCATTTGGAGCAAGTGCATTTAAAACCCATCCCCAAGGACACTCCTACAACTCCT
ACACCTACCCTCGCTTGTCCGAGCCCACAATGTGCATTCCAAAGGTGGATTACGATCGAGCACAGATGGT
CCTCAGCCCTCCACTGTCAGGGTCTGACACCTACCCCAGGGGCCCTGCCAAACTACCTCAAAGTCAAAGC
AAATCGGGCTATTCCTCAAGCAGTCACCAGTACCCGTCTGGGTACCACAAAGCCACCTTGTACCATCACC
CCTCCCTGCAGAGCAGTTCGCAGTACATCTCCACGGCTTCCTACCTGAGCTCCCTCAGCCTCTCATCCAG
CACCTACCCGCCGCCCAGCTGGGGCTCCTCCTCCGACCAGCAGCCCTCCAGGGTGTCCCATGAACAGTTT
CGGGCGGCCCTGCAGCTGGTGGTCAGCCCAGGAGACCCCAGGGAATACTTGGCCAACTTTATCAAAATCG
GGGAAGGCTCAACCGGCATCGTATGCATCGCCACCGAGAAACACACAGGGAAACAAGTTGCAGTGAAGAA
AATGGACCTCCGGAAGCAACAGAGACGAGAACTGCTTTTCAATGAGGTCGTGATCATGCGGGATTACCAC
CATGACAATGTGGTTGACATGTACAGCAGCTACCTTGTCGGCGATGAGCTCTGGGTGGTCATGGAGTTTC
TAGAAGGTGGTGCCTTGACAGACATTGTGACTCACACCAGAATGAATGAAGAACAGATAGCTACTGTCTG
CCTGTCAGTTCTGAGAGCTCTCTCCTACCTTCATAACCAAGGAGTGATTCACAGGGACATAAAAAGTGAC
TCCATCCTCCTGACAAGCGATGGCCGGATAAAGTTGTCTGATTTTGGTTTCTGTGCTCAAGTTTCCAAAG
AGGTGCCGAAGAGGAAATCATTGGTTGGCACTCCCTACTGGATGGCCCCTGAGGTGATTTCTAGGCTACC
TTATGGGACAGAGGTGGACATCTGGTCCCTCGGGATCATGGTGATAGAAATGATTGATGGCGAGCCCCCC
TACTTCAATGAGCCTCCCCTCCAGGCGATGCGGAGGATCCGGGACAGTTTACCTCCAAGAGTGAAGGACC
TACACAAGGTTTCTTCAGTGCTCCGGGGATTCCTAGACTTGATGTTGGTGAGGGAGCCCTCTCAGAGAGC
AACAGCCCAGGAACTCCTCGGACATCCATTCTTAAAACTAGCAGGTCCACCGTCTTGCATTGTCCCCCTC
ATGAGACAATACAGGCATCACTGAATTCTGCAGATATCCAGCACAGTGGCGGCCGCTCGAGTCTAGAGTT
AACGCAAATTCCGCCCCTCTCCCTCCCCCCCCCCCTAACGTTACTGGCCGAAGCCGCTTGGAATAAGGCC
GGTGTGCGTTTGTCTATATGTTATTTTCCACCATATTGCCGTCTTTTGGCAATGTGAGGGCCCGGAAACC
TGGCCCTGTCTTCTTGACGAGCATTCCTAGGGGTCTTTCCCCTCTCGCCAAAGGAATGCAAGGTCTGTTG
AATGTCGTGAAGGAAGCAGTTCCTCTGGAAGCTTCTTGAAGACAAACAACGTCTGTAGCGACCCTTTGCA
GGCAGCGGAACCCCCCACCTGGCGACAGGTGCCTCTGCGGCCAAAAGCCACGTGTATAAGATACACCTGC
AAAGGCGGCACAACCCCAGTGCCACGTTGTGAGTTGGATAGTTGTGGAAAGAGTCAAATGGCTCTCCTCA
AGCGTATTCAACAAGGGGCTGAAGGATGCCCAGAAGGTACCCCATTGTATGGGATCTGATCTGGGGCCTC
GGTGCACATGCTTTACATGTGTTTAGTCGAGGTTAAAAAAACGTCTAGGCCCCCCGAACCACGGGGACGT
GGTTTTCCTTTGAAAAACACGATAATACCATGGCCACCGAGTACAAGCCCACGGTGCGCCTCGCCACCCG
CGACGACGTCCCCCGGGCCGTACGCACCCTCGCCGCCGCGTTCGCCGACTACCCCGCCACGCGCCACACC
GTCGACCCGGACCGCCACATCGAGCGGGTCACCGAGCTGCAAGAACTCTTCCTCACGCGCGTCGGGCTCG
ACATCGGCAAGGTGTGGGTCGCGGACGACGGCGCCGCGGTGGCGGTCTGGACCACGCCGGAGAGCGTCGA
AGCGGGGGCGGTGTTCGCCGAGATCGGCTCGCGCATGGCCGAGTTGAGCGGTTCCCGGCTGGCCGCGCAG
CAACAGATGGAAGGCCTCCTGGCGCCGCACCGGCCCAAGGAGCCCGCGTGGTTCCTGGCCACCGTCGGCG
TCTCGCCCGACCACCAGGGCAAGGGTCTGGGCAGCGCCGTCGTGCTCCCCGGAGTGGAGGCGGCCGAGCG
CGCTGGGGTGCCCGCCTTCCTGGAGACCTCCGCGCCCCGCAACCTCCCCTTCTACGAGCGGCTCGGCTTC
ACCGTCACCGCCGACGTCGAGGTGCCCGAAGGACCGCGCACCTGGTGCATGACCCGCAAGCCCGGTGCCT
GAGTTCGCGTCTGGAACAATCAACCTCTGGATTACAAAATTTGTGAAAGATTGACTGGTATTCTTAACTA
TGTTGCTCCTTTTACGCTATGTGGATACGCTGCTTTAATGCCTTTGTATCATGCTATTGCTTCCCGTATG
GCTTTCATTTTCTCCTCCTTGTATAAATCCTGGTTGCTGTCTCTTTATGAGGAGTTGTGGCCCGTTGTCA
GGCAACGTGGCGTGGTGTGCACTGTGTTTGCTGACGCAACCCCCACTGGTTGGGGCATTGCCACCACCTG
TCAGCTCCTTTCCGGGACTTTCGCTTTCCCCCTCCCTATTGCCACGGCGGAACTCATCGCCGCCTGCCTT
GCCCGCTGCTGGACAGGGGCTCGGCTGTTGGGCACTGACAATTCCGTGGTGTTGTCGGGGAAGCTGACGT
CCTTTCCATGGCTGCTCGCCTGTGTTGCCACCTGGATTCTGCGCGGGACGTCCTTCTGCTACGTCCCTTC
GGCCCTCAATCCAGCGGACCTTCCTTCCCGCGGCCTGCTGCCGGCTCTGCGGCCTCTTCCGCGTCTTCGC
CTTCGCCCTCAGACGAGTCGGATCTCCCTTTGGGCCGCCTCCCCGCCTGGAATTAATTCTGCAGTCGAGA
CCTAGAAAAACATGGAGCAATCACAAGTAGCAATACAGCAGCTACCAATGCTGATTGTGCCTGGCTAGAA
GCACAAGAGGAGGAGGAGGTGGGTTTTCCAGTCACACCTCAGGTACCTTTAAGACCAATGACTTACAAGG
CAGCTGTAGATCTTAGCCACTTTTTAAAAGAAAAGAGGGGACTGGAAGGGCTAATTCACTCCCAACGAAG
ACAAGATCTGCTTTTTGCTTGTACTGGGTCTCTCTGGTTAGACCAGATCTGAGCCTGGGAGCTCTCTGGC
TAACTAGGGAACCCACTGCTTAAGCCTCAATAAAGCTTGCCTTGAGTGCTTCAAGTAGTGTGTGCCCGTC
TGTTGTGTGACTCTGGTAACTAGAGATCCCTCAGACCCTTTTAGTCAGTGTGGAAAATCTCTAGCAGTAG
TAGTTCATGTCATCTTATTATTCAGTATTTATAACTTGCAAAGAAATGAATATCAGAGAGTGAGAGGCCT
TGACATTGTTTAAACCCGCTGATCAGCCTCGACTGTGCCTTCTAGTTGCCAGCCATCTGTTGTTTGCCCC
TCCCCCGTGCCTTCCTTGACCCTGGAAGGTGCCACTCCCACTGTCCTTTCCTAATAAAATGAGGAAATTG
CATCGCATTGTCTGAGTAGGTGTCATTCTATTCTGGGGGGTGGGGTGGGGCAGGACAGCAAGGGGGAGGA
TTGGGAAGACAATAGCAGGCATGCTGGGGATGCGGTGGGCTCTATGGCTTCTGAGGCGGAAAGAACCAGC
TGGGGCTCTAGGGGGTATCCCC
[124 nt withheld, positions 8773-8896]
C
[91 nt withheld, positions 8898-8988]
A
[49 nt withheld, positions 8990-9038]
CCTTTGACGTTGGAGTCCACGTTCTTT
[37 nt withheld, positions 9066-9102]
ACCCTATCTCGGTCTATTCTTTTGATTTATAAGGGATTTTGCCGATTTCGGCCTATTGGTTAAAAAATGA
GCTGATTTAACAAAAATTTAACGCGAATTAATTCTGTGGAATGTGTGTCAGTTAGGGTGTGGAAAGTCCC
CAGGCTCCCCAGCAGGCAGAAGTATGCAAAGCATGCATCTCAATTAGTCAGCAACCAGGTGTGGAAAGTC
CCCAGGCTCCCCAGCAGGCAGAAGTATGCAAAGCATGCATCTCAATTAGTCAGCAACCATAGTCCCGCCC
CTAACTCCGCCCATCCCGCCCCTAACTCCGCCCAGTTCCGCCCATTCTCCGCCCCATGGCTGACTAATTT
TTTTTATTTATGCAGAGGCCGAGGCCGCCTCTGCCTCTGAGCTATTCCAGAAGTAGTGAGGAGGCTTTTT
TGGAGGCCTAGGCTTTTGCAAAAAGCTCCCGGGAGCTTGTATATCCATTTTCGGATCTGATCAGCACGTG
ATGAAAAAGCCTGAACTCACCGCGACGTCTGTCGAGAAGTTTCTGATCGAAAAGTTCGACAGCGTCTCCG
ACCTGATGCAGCTCTCGGAGGGCGAAGAATCTCGTGCTTTCAGCTTCGATGTAGGAGGGCGTGGATATGT
CCTGCGGGTAAATAGCTGCGCCGATGGTTTCTACAAAGATCGTTATGTTTATCGGCACTTTGCATCGGCC
GCGCTCCCGATTCCGGAAGTGCTTGACATTGGGGAATTAATTCAGCGAGAGCCTGACCTATTGCATCTCC
CGCCGTGCACAGGGTGTCACGTTGCAAGACCTGCCTGAAACCGAACTGCCCGCTGTTCTGCAGCCGGTCG
CGGAGGCCATGGATGCGATCGCTGCGGCCGATCTTAGCCAGACGAGCGGGTTCGGCCCATTCGGACCGCA
AGGAATCGGTCAATACACTACATGGCGTGATTTCATATGCGCGATTGCTGATCCCCATGTGTATCACTGG
CAAACTGTGATGGACGACACCGTCAGTGCGTCCGTCGCGCAGGCTCTCGATGAGCTGATGCTTTGGGCCG
AGGACTGCCCCGAAGTCCGGCACCTCGTGCACGCGGATTTCGGCTCCAACAATGTCCTGACGGACAATGG
CCGCATAACAGCGGTCATTGACTGGAGCGAGGCGATGTTCGGGGATTCCCAATACGAGGTCGCCAACATC
TTCTTCTGGAGGCCGTGGTTGGCTTGTATGGAGCAGCAGACGCGCTACTTCGAGCGGAGGCATCCGGAGC
TTGCAGGATCGCCGCGGCTCCGGGCGTATATGCTCCGCATTGGTCTTGACCAACTCTATCAGAGCTTGGT
TGACGGCAATTTCGATGATGCAGCTTGGGCGCAGGGTCGATGCGACGCAATCGTCCGATCCGGAGCCGGG
ACTGTCGGGCGTACACAAATCGCCCGCAGAAGCGCGGCCGTCTGGACCGATGGCTGTGTAGAAGTACTCG
CCGATAGTGGAAACCGACGCCCCAGCACTCGTCCGAGGGCAAAGGAATAGCACGTGCTACGAGATTTCGA
TTCCACCGCCGCCTTCTATGAAAGGTTGGGCTTCGGAATCGTTTTCCGGGACGCCGGCTGGATGATCCTC
CAGCGCGGGGATCTCATGCTGGAGTTCTTCGCCCACCCCAACTTGTTTATTGCAGCTTATAATGGTTACA
AATAAAGCAATAGCATCACAAATTTCACAAATAAAGCATTTTTTTCACTGCATTCTAGTTGTGGTTTGTC
CAAACTCATCAATGTATCTTATCATGTCTGTATACCGTCGACCTCTAGCTAGAGCTTGGCGTAATCATGG
TCATAGCTGTTTCCTGTGTGAAATTGTTATCCGCTCACAATTCCACACAACATACGAGCCGGAAGCATAA
AGTGTAAAGCCTGGGGTGCCTAATGAGTGAGCTAACTCACATTAATTGCGTTGCGCTCACTGCCCGCTTT
CCAGTCGGGAAACCTGTCGTGCCAGCTGCATTAATGAATCGGCCAACGCGCGGGGAGAGGCGGTTTGCGT
ATTGGGCGCTCTTCCGCTTCCTCGCTCACTGACTCGCTGCGCTCGGTCGTTCGGCTGCGGCGAGCGGTAT
CAGCTCACTCAAAGGCGGTAATACGGTTATCCACAGAATCAGGGGATAACGCAGGAAAGAACATGTGAGC
AAAAGGCCAGCAAAAGGCCAGGAACCGTAAAAAGGCCGCGTTGCTGGCGTTTTTCCATAGGCTCCGCCCC
CCTGACGAGCATCACAAAAATCGACGCTCAAGTCAGAGGTGGCGAAACCCGACAGGACTATAAAGATACC
AGGCGTTTCCCCCTGGAAGCTCCCTCGTGCGCTCTCCTGTTCCGACCCTGCCGCTTACCGGATACCTGTC
CGCCTTTCTCCCTTCGGGAAGCGTGGCGCTTTCTCATAGCTCACGCTGTAGGTATCTCAGTTCGGTGTAG
GTCGTTCGCTCCAAGCTGGGCTGTGTGCACGAACCCCCCGTTCAGCCCGACCGCTGCGCCTTATCCGGTA
ACTATCGTCTTGAGTCCAACCCGGTAAGACACGACTTATCGCCACTGGCAGCAGCCACTGGTAACAGGAT
TAGCAGAGCGAGGTATGTAGGCGGTGCTACAGAGTTCTTGAAGTGGTGGCCTAACTACGGCTACACTAGA
AGAACAGTATTTGGTATCTGCGCTCTGCTGAAGCCAGTTACCTTCGGAAAAAGAGTTGGTAGCTCTTGAT
CCGGCAAACAAACCACCGCTGGTAGCGGTGGTTTTTTTGTTTGCAAGCAGCAGATTACGCGCAGAAAAAA
AGGATCTCAAGAAGATCCTTTGATCTTTTCTACGGGGTCTGACGCTCAGTGGAACGAAAACTCACGTTAA
GGGATTTTGGTCATGAGATTATCAAAAAGGATCTTCACCTAGATCCTTTTAAATTAAAAATGAAGTTTTA
AATCAATCTAAAGTATATATGAGTAAACTTGGTCTGACAGTTACCAATGCTTAATCAGTGAGGCACCTAT
CTCAGCGATCTGTCTATTTCGTTCATCCATAGTTGCCTGACTCCCCGTCGTGTAGATAACTACGATACGG
GAGGGCTTACCATCTGGCCCCAGTGCTGCAATGATACCGCGAGACCCACGCTCACCGGCTCCAGATTTAT
CAGCAATAAACCAGCCAGCCGGAAGGGCCGAGCGCAGAAGTGGTCCTGCAACTTTATCCGCCTCCATCCA
GTCTATTAATTGTTGCCGGGAAGCTAGAGTAAGTAGTTCGCCAGTTAATAGTTTGCGCAACGTTGTTGCC
ATTGCTACAGGCATCGTGGTGTCACGCTCGTCGTTTGGTATGGCTTCATTCAGCTCCGGTTCCCAACGAT
CAAGGCGAGTTACATGATCCCCCATGTTGTGCAAAAAAGCGGTTAGCTCCTTCGGTCCTCCGATCGTTGT
CAGAAGTAAGTTGGCCGCAGTGTTATCACTCATGGTTATGGCAGCACTGCATAATTCTCTTACTGTCATG
CCATCCGTAAGATGCTTTTCTGTGACTGGTGAGTACTCAACCAAGTCATTCTGAGAATAGTGTATGCGGC
GACCGAGTTGCTCTTGCCCGGCGTCAATACGGGATAATACCGCGCCACATAGCAGAACTTTAAAAGTGCT
CATCATTGGAAAACGTTCTTCGGGGCGAAAACTCTCAAGGATCTTACCGCTGTTGAGATCCAGTTCGATG
TAACCCACTCGTGCACCCAACTGATCTTCAGCATCTTTTACTTTCACCAGCGTTTCTGGGTGAGCAAAAA
CAGGAAGGCAAAATGCCGCAAAAAAGGGAATAAGGGCGACACGGAAATGTTGAATACTCATACTCTTCCT
TTTTCAATATTATTGAAGCATTTATCAGGGTTATTGTCTCATGAGCGGATACATATTTGAATGTATTTAG
AAAAATAAACAAATAGGGGTTCCGCGCACATTTCCCCGAAAAGTGCCACCTGACGTCGACGGATCGGGAG
ATCAACTTGTTTATTGCAGCTTATAATGGTTACAAATAAAGCAATAGCATCACAAATTTCACAAATAAAG
CATTTTTTTCACTGCATTCTAGTTGTGGTTTGTCCAAACTCATCAATGTATCTTATCATGTCTGGATCAA
CTGGATAACTCAAGCTAACCAAAATCATCCCAAACTTCCCACCCCATACCCTATTACCACTGCCAATTAC
CTGTGGTTTCATTTACTCTAAACCTGTGATTCCTCTGAATTATTTTCATTTTAAAGAAATTGTATTTGTT
AAATATGTACTACAAACTTAGTAGT
